Addgene plasmid #145015: TFORF3539
Purpose: Lentiviral vector for overexpressing transcription factor ORFs with unique 24-bp barcodes. Barcodes facilitate identification of transcription factors in pooled screens.
Depositing lab: Feng Zhang. Depositing organization: Broad Institute. Publication: A transcription factor atlas of directed differentiation. Joung J, Ma S, Tay T, Geiger-Schuller KR, Kirchgatterer PC, Verdine VK, Guo B, Arias-Garcia MA, Allen WE, Singh A, Kuksenko O, Abudayyeh OO, Gootenberg JS, Fu Z, Macrae RK, Buenrostro JD, Regev A, Zhang F. Cell. 2023 Jan 5;186(1):209-229.e26. doi: 10.1016/j.cell.2022.11.026. PubMed 36608654.
Backbone
  Vector backbone: pLX_TRC317
  Backbone manufacturer: Broad Institute Genetic Perturbation Platform
  Backbone size w/o insert (bp): 8264
  Vector type: Mammalian Expression, Lentiviral
  Selectable markers: Puromycin
Growth in bacteria
  Bacterial resistance: Ampicillin, 100 μg/mL
  Growth temperature: 37°C
  Growth strain: NEB Stable
  Copy number: High Copy
Gene/Insert
  Gene/Insert name: ZNF747
  Species: H. sapiens (human)
  Insert size (bp): 779
  Entrez Gene: ZNF747 (a.k.a. MGC2474)
  Promoter: EF1a
  Tag / fusion protein: V5 (C terminal on insert)
  Cloning method: Gateway Cloning
  Sequencing primers: 5′ GGGTGGAGACTGAAGTTAGGCCAG; 3′ CACATAGCGTAAAAGGAGCAACATAG
Resource information
  A portion of this plasmid was derived from a plasmid made by: Broad Institute Genetic Perturbation Platform
Terms and licenses: Academic/Nonprofit Terms; Industry Terms: Not Available to Industry
Depositor comments: NM_023931.3 Please test multiple small colonies in case of plasmid recombination. To make this collection available in a timely manner, a portion of this collection was not fully sequenced by Addgene. If an Addgene verified full plasmid sequence is not available, please contact us prior to placing an order to request the full sequence.
How to cite: TFORF3539 was a gift from Feng Zhang (Addgene plasmid # 145015 ; http://n2t.net/addgene:145015 ; RRID:Addgene_145015)
