[The description below was written by a language model from this plasmid's Addgene catalogue record and pLannotate feature annotations shown in this document.]
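Description:
TFORF3539 is a third-generation-style, self-inactivating lentiviral expression plasmid built on the pLX_TRC317 backbone and carrying the human zinc-finger transcription factor ZNF747 as its insert. It belongs to a barcoded transcription factor ORF collection in which each clone carries a unique 24-bp barcode, so that the factor delivered to a cell can be identified in pooled overexpression screens. In bacteria it is maintained through a high-copy ColE1/pUC-type origin and ampicillin resistance (AmpR). An f1 origin and remnants of a lac/lacZα cloning region with T7 and T3 promoters are also present in the backbone. The depositor notes that the plasmid can recombine, which is a common issue with LTR-containing vectors.

The viral portion begins with an RSV promoter driving a truncated HIV-1 5' LTR, followed by the Ψ packaging signal, a gag fragment, the RRE for Rev-dependent export of genomic RNA, and a cPPT/CTS. It ends in a ΔU3 3' LTR followed by an SV40 poly(A) signal. Two cassettes lie between the LTRs. An SV40 promoter drives puromycin N-acetyltransferase for selection of transduced mammalian cells. A full EF-1α promoter drives the ZNF747 ORF, which is flanked by Gateway attB1/attB2 sites left from recombinational cloning and is fused at its C-terminus to a V5 epitope tag for detection. A WPRE downstream enhances transcript expression. The barcode is not annotated in the feature table, although a short U6 promoter fragment is annotated between the V5 tag and the WPRE. The annotated ZNF747 coding region is somewhat shorter than the catalogued insert size, which presumably includes flanking sequence.
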