Features (pLannotate 1.2.2; 34 found; start..end, strand, type, name):
      5..231     +  promoter       RSV promoter: Rous sarcoma virus enhancer/promoter
    232..412     +  LTR            5' LTR (truncated): truncated 5' long terminal repeat (LTR) from HIV-1
    459..584     +  misc_feature   HIV-1 Ψ: packaging signal of human immunodeficiency virus type 1
    568..931     +  CDS            HIV-1 gag (fragment): gag protein from human immunodeficiency virus 1; gag
   1077..1310    +  misc_feature   RRE: The Rev response element (RRE) of HIV-1 allows for Rev-dependent mRNA export from the nucleus to the cytoplasm.
   1687..1713    +  CDS            Rev (fragment): human immunodeficiency virus 1 (HIV-1) Rev protein; rev; enhances nuclear export of unspliced and incompletely spliced viral mRNAs
   1720..1743    +  promoter       SV40 promoter (fragment): SV40 early promoter
   1744..1815    +  promoter       SV40 promoter (fragment): SV40 enhancer and early promoter
   1839..1974    +  rep_origin     SV40 ori: SV40 origin of replication
   2020..2616    +  CDS            PuroR (fragment): puromycin N-acetyltransferase; pac from Streptomyces; confers resistance to puromycin
   2665..2782    +  misc_feature   cPPT/CTS: central polypurine tract and central termination sequence of HIV-1
   2847..2913    +  CDS            small t antigen (fragment): SV40 (simian virus 40) small t antigen
   2920..4098    +  promoter       EF-1α promoter: strong constitutive promoter for human elongation factor EF-1α
   4119..4136    +  protein_bind   attB1 (fragment): mutant version of attB; core recombination site for the Gateway® BP reaction BP Clonase™
   4142..4714    +  CDS            ZNF747: ZN747_HUMAN - Experimental evidence at protein level: Swiss-Prot protein existence level 1. From Homo sapiens (Human).
   4717..4740    -  protein_bind   attB2: mutant version of attB; recombination site for the Gateway® BP reaction BP Clonase™
   4748..4789    +  CDS            V5 tag: epitope tag from simian virus 5
   4805..4858    +  promoter       U6 promoter (fragment): RNA polymerase III promoter for human U6 snRNA
   4900..5488    +  misc_feature   WPRE: woodchuck hepatitis virus posttranscriptional regulatory element
   5539..5558    +  misc_feature   cPPT/CTS (fragment): central polypurine tract and central termination sequence of HIV-1
   5560..5793    +  LTR            3' LTR (ΔU3): self-inactivating 3' long terminal repeat (LTR) from HIV-1
   5871..5992    +  polyA_signal   SV40 poly(A) signal: SV40 polyadenylation signal
   6032..6167    +  rep_origin     SV40 ori: SV40 origin of replication
   6188..6206    -  promoter       T7 promoter: promoter for bacteriophage T7 RNA polymerase
   6214..6369    +  CDS            lacZα (fragment): LacZα fragment of β-galactosidase; lacZ fragment
   6374..6802    +  rep_origin     f1 ori (sequence partly withheld): f1 bacteriophage origin of replication; arrow indicates direction of (+) strand synthesis
   6855..6959    +  promoter       AmpR promoter: bla
   6960..7820    +  CDS            AmpR: β-lactamase; bla; confers resistance to ampicillin, carbenicillin, and related antibiotics
   7991..8579    +  rep_origin     ori: high-copy-number ColE1/pMB1/pBR322/pUC origin of replication
   8762..8854    +  CDS            lacI (fragment): lac repressor; lacI; The lac repressor binds to the lac operator to inhibit transcription in E. coli. This inhibition can be relieved by adding lactose or isopropyl-β-D-thiogalactopyranoside (IPTG).
   8867..8888    +  protein_bind   CAP binding site: CAP binding activates transcription in the presence of cAMP. E. coli catabolite activator protein
   8903..8933    +  promoter       lac promoter: promoter for the E. coli lac operon
   8941..8957    +  protein_bind   lac operator: The lac repressor binds to the lac operator to inhibit transcription in E. coli. This inhibition can be relieved by adding lactose or isopropyl-β-D-thiogalactopyranoside (IPTG). lac repressor encoded by lacI
   9002..9020    +  promoter       T3 promoter: promoter for bacteriophage T3 RNA polymerase
>Addgene plasmid #145015 | TFORF3539 | depositor full sequence | sequence record 287159 | Full Sequence
TTAATGTAGTCTTATGCAATACTCTTGTAGTCTTGCAACATGGTAACGATGAGTTAGCAACATGCCTTAC
AAGGAGAGAAAAAGCACCGTGCATGCCGATTGGTGGAAGTAAGGTGGTACGATCGTGCCTTATTAGGAAG
GCAACAGACGGGTCTGACATGGATTGGACGAACCACTGAATTGCCGCATTGCAGAGATATTGTATTTAAG
TGCCTAGCTCGATACATAAACGGGTCTCTCTGGTTAGACCAGATCTGAGCCTGGGAGCTCTCTGGCTAAC
TAGGGAACCCACTGCTTAAGCCTCAATAAAGCTTGCCTTGAGTGCTTCAAGTAGTGTGTGCCCGTCTGTT
GTGTGACTCTGGTAACTAGAGATCCCTCAGACCCTTTTAGTCAGTGTGGAAAATCTCTAGCAGTGGCGCC
CGAACAGGGACTTGAAAGCGAAAGGGAAACCAGAGGAGCTCTCTCGACGCAGGACTCGGCTTGCTGAAGC
GCGCACGGCAAGAGGCGAGGGGCGGCGACTGGTGAGTACGCCAAAAATTTTGACTAGCGGAGGCTAGAAG
GAGAGAGATGGGTGCGAGAGCGTCAGTATTAAGCGGGGGAGAATTAGATCGCGATGGGAAAAAATTCGGT
TAAGGCCAGGGGGAAAGAAAAAATATAAATTAAAACATATAGTATGGGCAAGCAGGGAGCTAGAACGATT
CGCAGTTAATCCTGGCCTGTTAGAAACATCAGAAGGCTGTAGACAAATACTGGGACAGCTACAACCATCC
CTTCAGACAGGATCAGAAGAACTTAGATCATTATATAATACAGTAGCAACCCTCTATTGTGTGCATCAAA
GGATAGAGATAAAAGACACCAAGGAAGCTTTAGACAAGATAGAGGAAGAGCAAAACAAAAGTAAGACCAC
CGCACAGCAAGCGGCCGCTGATCTTCAGACCTGGAGGAGGAGATATGAGGGACAATTGGAGAAGTGAATT
ATATAAATATAAAGTAGTAAAAATTGAACCATTAGGAGTAGCACCCACCAAGGCAAAGAGAAGAGTGGTG
CAGAGAGAAAAAAGAGCAGTGGGAATAGGAGCTTTGTTCCTTGGGTTCTTGGGAGCAGCAGGAAGCACTA
TGGGCGCAGCGTCAATGACGCTGACGGTACAGGCCAGACAATTATTGTCTGGTATAGTGCAGCAGCAGAA
CAATTTGCTGAGGGCTATTGAGGCGCAACAGCATCTGTTGCAACTCACAGTCTGGGGCATCAAGCAGCTC
CAGGCAAGAATCCTGGCTGTGGAAAGATACCTAAAGGATCAACAGCTCCTGGGGATTTGGGGTTGCTCTG
GAAAACTCATTTGCACCACTGCTGTGCCTTGGAATGCTAGTTGGAGTAATAAATCTCTGGAACAGATTTG
GAATCACACGACCTGGATGGAGTGGGACAGAGAAATTAACAATTACACAAGCTTAATACACTCCTTAATT
GAAGAATCGCAAAACCAGCAAGAAAAGAATGAACAAGAATTATTGGAATTAGATAAATGGGCAAGTTTGT
GGAATTGGTTTAACATAACAAATTGGCTGTGGTATATAAAATTATTCATAATGATAGTAGGAGGCTTGGT
AGGTTTAAGAATAGTTTTTGCTGTACTTTCTATAGTGAATAGAGTTAGGCAGGGATATTCACCATTATCG
TTTCAGACCCACCTCCCAACCCCGAGGGGACCCATGCATTGCATCTCAATTAGTCAGCAACCAGGTGTGG
AAAGTCCCCAGGCTCCCCAGCAGGCAGAAGTATGCAAAGCATGCGTCTCAATTAGTCAGCAACCATAGTC
CCGCCCCTAACTCCGCCCATCCCGCCCCTAACTCCGCCCAGTTCCGCCCATTCTCCGCCCCATGGCTGAC
TAATTTTTTTTATTTATGCAGAGGCCGAGGCCGCCTCGGCCTCTGAGCTATTCCAGAAGTAGTGAGGAGG
CTTTTTTGGAGGCCTAGGCTTTTGCAAAAAGCTTTCTAGAGGTACCACCGGAGCTTACCATGACCGAGTA
CAAGCCCACGGTGCGCCTCGCCACCCGCGACGACGTCCCCAGGGCCGTACGCACCCTCGCCGCCGCGTTC
GCCGACTACCCCGCCACGCGCCACACCGTCGATCCGGACCGCCACATCGAGCGGGTCACCGAGCTGCAAG
AACTCTTCCTCACGCGCGTCGGGCTCGACATCGGCAAGGTGTGGGTCGCGGACGACGGCGCCGCCGTGGC
GGTCTGGACCACGCCGGAGAGCGTCGAAGCGGGGGCGGTGTTCGCCGAGATCGGCCCGCGCATGGCCGAG
TTGAGCGGTTCCCGGCTGGCCGCGCAGCAACAGATGGAAGGCCTCCTGGCGCCGCACCGGCCCAAGGAGC
CCGCGTGGTTCCTGGCCACCGTCGGCGTCTCGCCCGACCACCAGGGCAAGGGTCTGGGCAGCGCCGTCGT
GCTCCCCGGAGTGGAGGCGGCCGAGCGCGCCGGGGTGCCCGCCTTCCTGGAGACCTCCGCGCCCCGCAAC
CTCCCCTTCTACGAGCGGCTCGGCTTCACCGTCACCGCCGACGTCGAGGTGCCCGAAGGACCGCGCACCT
GGTGCATGACCCGCAAGCCCGGTGCCAGTTAACGAATTCTAGATCTTGAGACAAATGGCAGTATTCATCC
ACAATTTTAAAAGAAAAGGGGGGATTGGGGGGTACAGTGCAGGGGAAAGAATAGTAGACATAATAGCAAC
AGACATACAAACTAAAGAATTACAAAAACAAATTACAAAAATTCAAAATTTTCGGGTTTATTACAGGGAC
AGCAGAGATCCACTTTGGCGCCGGCTCGAGGCCTGCAGGTGCAAAGATGGATAAAGTTTTAAACAGAGAG
GAATCTTTGCAGCTAATGGACCTTCTAGGTCTTGAAAGGAGTGGGAATTGGCTCCGGTGCCCGTCAGTGG
GCAGAGCGCACATCGCCCACAGTCCCCGAGAAGTTGGGGGGAGGGGTCGGCAATTGAACCGGTGCCTAGA
GAAGGTGGCGCGGGGTAAACTGGGAAAGTGATGTCGTGTACTGGCTCCGCCTTTTTCCCGAGGGTGGGGG
AGAACCGTATATAAGTGCAGTAGTCGCCGTGAACGTTCTTTTTCGCAACGGGTTTGCCGCCAGAACACAG
GTAAGTGCCGTGTGTGGTTCCCGCGGGCCTGGCCTCTTTACGGGTTATGGCCCTTGCGTGCCTTGAATTA
CTTCCACCTGGCTGCAGTACGTGATTCTTGATCCCGAGCTTCGGGTTGGAAGTGGGTGGGAGAGTTCGAG
GCCTTGCGCTTAAGGAGCCCCTTCGCCTCGTGCTTGAGTTGAGGCCTGGCCTGGGCGCTGGGGCCGCCGC
GTGCGAATCTGGTGGCACCTTCGCGCCTGTCTCGCTGCTTTCGATAAGTCTCTAGCCATTTAAAATTTTT
GATGACCTGCTGCGACGCTTTTTTTCTGGCAAGATAGTCTTGTAAATGCGGGCCAAGATCTGCACACTGG
TATTTCGGTTTTTGGGGCCGCGGGCGGCGACGGGGCCCGTGCGTCCCAGCGCACATGTTCGGCGAGGCGG
GGCCTGCGAGCGCGGCCACCGAGAATCGGACGGGGGTAGTCTCAAGCTGGCCGGCCTGCTCTGGTGCCTG
GCCTCGCGCCGCCGTGTATCGCCCCGCCCTGGGCGGCAAGGCTGGCCCGGTCGGCACCAGTTGCGTGAGC
GGAAAGATGGCCGCTTCCCGGCCCTGCTGCAGGGAGCTCAAAATGGAGGACGCGGCGCTCGGGAGAGCGG
GCGGGTGAGTCACCCACACAAAGGAAAAGGGCCTTTCCGTCCTCAGCCGTCGCTTCATGTGACTCCACGG
AGTACCGGGCGCCGTCCAGGCACCTCGATTAGTTCTCGAGCTTTTGGAGTACGTCGTCTTTAGGTTGGGG
GGAGGGGTTTTATGCGATGGAGTTTCCCCACACTGAGTGGGTGGAGACTGAAGTTAGGCCAGCTTGGCAC
TTGATGTAATTCTCCTTGGAATTTGCCCTTTTTGAGTTTGGATCTTGGTTCATTCTCAAGCCTCAGACAG
TGGTTCAAAGTTTTTTTCTTCCATTTCAGGTGTCGTGAGGCTAGCATCGATTGATCAACAAGTTTGTACA
AAAAAGTTGGCATGACCGATCCGTCGCTGGGGCTGACAGTCCCCATGGCGCCGCCTCTGGCCCCGCTCCC
TCCCCGGGACCCAAACGGGGCGGGATCCGAGTGGAGAAAGCCCGGGGCCGTGAGCTTCGCCGACGTGGCC
GTGTACTTCTCCCGGGAGGAGTGGGGCTGCCTGCGGCCCGCGCAGAGGGCCCTGTACCGGGACGTGATGC
GGGAGACCTACGGCCACCTGGGCGCGCTCGGTGAGAGCCCCACCTGCTTGCCTGGGCCCTGCGCCTCCAC
AGGCCCTGCCGCGCCTCTGGGAGCTGCGTGTGGAGTTGGGGGCCCCGGGGCCGGGCAGGCGGCCTCCTCG
CAGCGTGGGGTTTGCGTTCTTCTCCCCCAGGAGTCGGAGGCAGCAAGCCGGCGCTCATCTCCTGGGTGGA
GGAGAAGGCCGAACTGTGGGATCCGGCTGCCCAGGATCCGGAGGTGGCGAAGTGTCCGACAGAAGCGGAC
CCAGCAGATTCCAGAAACAAGGAAGAGGAAAGACAAAGGGAAGGGACGGGAGCCCTGGAGAAGCCCGACC
CTGTGGCCGCCGGGTCTCCTGGGCTGCCCAACTTTCTTGTACAAAGTGGTTGATATCGGTAAGCCTATCC
CTAACCCTCTCCTCGGTCTCGATTCTACGTAGTAATGAACTAGTCCGTAACTTGAAAGTATTTCGATTTC
TTGGCTTTATATATCTTGTGGAAAGGACGAATGTTTATACCCAGTGGGACCTTGACGCGTTAAGTCGACA
ATCAACCTCTGGATTACAAAATTTGTGAAAGATTGACTGGTATTCTTAACTATGTTGCTCCTTTTACGCT
ATGTGGATACGCTGCTTTAATGCCTTTGTATCATGCTATTGCTTCCCGTATGGCTTTCATTTTCTCCTCC
TTGTATAAATCCTGGTTGCTGTCTCTTTATGAGGAGTTGTGGCCCGTTGTCAGGCAACGTGGCGTGGTGT
GCACTGTGTTTGCTGACGCAACCCCCACTGGTTGGGGCATTGCCACCACCTGTCAGCTCCTTTCCGGGAC
TTTCGCTTTCCCCCTCCCTATTGCCACGGCGGAACTCATCGCCGCCTGCCTTGCCCGCTGCTGGACAGGG
GCTCGGCTGTTGGGCACTGACAATTCCGTGGTGTTGTCGGGGAAATCATCGTCCTTTCCTTGGCTGCTCG
CCTGTGTTGCCACCTGGATTCTGCGCGGGACGTCCTTCTGCTACGTCCCTTCGGCCCTCAATCCAGCGGA
CCTTCCTTCCCGCGGCCTGCTGCCGGCTCTGCGGCCTCTTCCGCGTCTTCGCCTTCGCCCTCAGACGAGT
CGGATCTCCCTTTGGGCCGCCTCCCCGCGTCGACTTTAAGACCAATGACTTACAAGGCAGCTGTAGATCT
TAGCCACTTTTTAAAAGAAAAGGGGGGACTGGAAGGGCTAATTCACTCCCAACGAAGACAAGATCTGCTT
TTTGCTTGTACTGGGTCTCTCTGGTTAGACCAGATCTGAGCCTGGGAGCTCTCTGGCTAACTAGGGAACC
CACTGCTTAAGCCTCAATAAAGCTTGCCTTGAGTGCTTCAAGTAGTGTGTGCCCGTCTGTTGTGTGACTC
TGGTAACTAGAGATCCCTCAGACCCTTTTAGTCAGTGTGGAAAATCTCTAGCAGTACGTATAGTAGTTCA
TGTCATCTTATTATTCAGTATTTATAACTTGCAAAGAAATGAATATCAGAGAGTGAGAGGAACTTGTTTA
TTGCAGCTTATAATGGTTACAAATAAAGCAATAGCATCACAAATTTCACAAATAAAGCATTTTTTTCACT
GCATTCTAGTTGTGGTTTGTCCAAACTCATCAATGTATCTTATCATGTCTGGCTCTAGCTATCCCGCCCC
TAACTCCGCCCATCCCGCCCCTAACTCCGCCCAGTTCCGCCCATTCTCCGCCCCATGGCTGACTAATTTT
TTTTATTTATGCAGAGGCCGAGGCCGCCTCGGCCTCTGAGCTATTCCAGAAGTAGTGAGGAGGCTTTTTT
GGAGGCCTAGGGACGTACCCAATTCGCCCTATAGTGAGTCGTATTACGCGCGCTCACTGGCCGTCGTTTT
ACAACGTCGTGACTGGGAAAACCCTGGCGTTACCCAACTTAATCGCCTTGCAGCACATCCCCCTTTCGCC
AGCTGGCGTAATAGCGAAGAGGCCCGCACCGATCGCCCTTCCCAACAGTTGCGCAGCCTGAATGGCGAAT
GGG
[124 nt withheld, positions 6374-6497]
C
[91 nt withheld, positions 6499-6589]
A
[49 nt withheld, positions 6591-6639]
CCTTTGACGTTGGAGTCCACGTTCTTT
[37 nt withheld, positions 6667-6703]
ACCCTATCTCGGTCTATTCTTTTGATTTATAAGGGATTTTGCCGATTTCGGCCTATTGGTTAAAAAATGA
GCTGATTTAACAAAAATTTAACGCGAATTTTAACAAAATATTAACGCTTACAATTTAGGTGGCACTTTTC
GGGGAAATGTGCGCGGAACCCCTATTTGTTTATTTTTCTAAATACATTCAAATATGTATCCGCTCATGAG
ACAATAACCCTGATAAATGCTTCAATAATATTGAAAAAGGAAGAGTATGAGTATTCAACATTTCCGTGTC
GCCCTTATTCCCTTTTTTGCGGCATTTTGCCTTCCTGTTTTTGCTCACCCAGAAACGCTGGTGAAAGTAA
AAGATGCTGAAGATCAGTTGGGTGCACGAGTGGGTTACATCGAACTGGATCTCAACAGCGGTAAGATCCT
TGAGAGTTTTCGCCCCGAAGAACGTTTTCCAATGATGAGCACTTTTAAAGTTCTGCTATGTGGCGCGGTA
TTATCCCGTATTGACGCCGGGCAAGAGCAACTCGGTCGCCGCATACACTATTCTCAGAATGACTTGGTTG
AGTACTCACCAGTCACAGAAAAGCATCTTACGGATGGCATGACAGTAAGAGAATTATGCAGTGCTGCCAT
AACCATGAGTGATAACACTGCGGCCAACTTACTTCTGACAACGATCGGAGGACCGAAGGAGCTAACCGCT
TTTTTGCACAACATGGGGGATCATGTAACTCGCCTTGATCGTTGGGAACCGGAGCTGAATGAAGCCATAC
CAAACGACGAGCGTGACACCACGATGCCTGTAGCAATGGCAACAACGTTGCGCAAACTATTAACTGGCGA
ACTACTTACTCTAGCTTCCCGGCAACAATTAATAGACTGGATGGAGGCGGATAAAGTTGCAGGACCACTT
CTGCGCTCGGCCCTTCCGGCTGGCTGGTTTATTGCTGATAAATCTGGAGCCGGTGAGCGTGGGTCTCGCG
GTATCATTGCAGCACTGGGGCCAGATGGTAAGCCCTCCCGTATCGTAGTTATCTACACGACGGGGAGTCA
GGCAACTATGGATGAACGAAATAGACAGATCGCTGAGATAGGTGCCTCACTGATTAAGCATTGGTAACTG
TCAGACCAAGTTTACTCATATATACTTTAGATTGATTTAAAACTTCATTTTTAATTTAAAAGGATCTAGG
TGAAGATCCTTTTTGATAATCTCATGACCAAAATCCCTTAACGTGAGTTTTCGTTCCACTGAGCGTCAGA
CCCCGTAGAAAAGATCAAAGGATCTTCTTGAGATCCTTTTTTTCTGCGCGTAATCTGCTGCTTGCAAACA
AAAAAACCACCGCTACCAGCGGTGGTTTGTTTGCCGGATCAAGAGCTACCAACTCTTTTTCCGAAGGTAA
CTGGCTTCAGCAGAGCGCAGATACCAAATACTGTTCTTCTAGTGTAGCCGTAGTTAGGCCACCACTTCAA
GAACTCTGTAGCACCGCCTACATACCTCGCTCTGCTAATCCTGTTACCAGTGGCTGCTGCCAGTGGCGAT
AAGTCGTGTCTTACCGGGTTGGACTCAAGACGATAGTTACCGGATAAGGCGCAGCGGTCGGGCTGAACGG
GGGGTTCGTGCACACAGCCCAGCTTGGAGCGAACGACCTACACCGAACTGAGATACCTACAGCGTGAGCT
ATGAGAAAGCGCCACGCTTCCCGAAGGGAGAAAGGCGGACAGGTATCCGGTAAGCGGCAGGGTCGGAACA
GGAGAGCGCACGAGGGAGCTTCCAGGGGGAAACGCCTGGTATCTTTATAGTCCTGTCGGGTTTCGCCACC
TCTGACTTGAGCGTCGATTTTTGTGATGCTCGTCAGGGGGGCGGAGCCTATGGAAAAACGCCAGCAACGC
GGCCTTTTTACGGTTCCTGGCCTTTTGCTGGCCTTTTGCTCACATGTTCTTTCCTGCGTTATCCCCTGAT
TCTGTGGATAACCGTATTACCGCCTTTGAGTGAGCTGATACCGCTCGCCGCAGCCGAACGACCGAGCGCA
GCGAGTCAGTGAGCGAGGAAGCGGAAGAGCGCCCAATACGCAAACCGCCTCTCCCCGCGCGTTGGCCGAT
TCATTAATGCAGCTGGCACGACAGGTTTCCCGACTGGAAAGCGGGCAGTGAGCGCAACGCAATTAATGTG
AGTTAGCTCACTCATTAGGCACCCCAGGCTTTACACTTTATGCTTCCGGCTCGTATGTTGTGTGGAATTG
TGAGCGGATAACAATTTCACACAGGAAACAGCTATGACCATGATTACGCCAAGCGCGCAATTAACCCTCA
CTAAAGGGAACAAAAGCTGGAGCTGCAAGC
