>Addgene plasmid #145015 | TFORF3539 | depositor partial sequence | sequence record 287160 | Insert
ATCGATTGATCAACAAGTTTGTACAAAAAAGTTGGCATGACCGATCCGTCGCTGGGGCTGACAGTCCCCA
TGGCGCCGCCTCTGGCCCCGCTCCCTCCCCGGGACCCAAACGGGGCGGGATCCGAGTGGAGAAAGCCCGG
GGCCGTGAGCTTCGCCGACGTGGCCGTGTACTTCTCCCGGGAGGAGTGGGGCTGCCTGCGGCCCGCGCAG
AGGGCCCTGTACCGGGACGTGATGCGGGAGACCTACGGCCACCTGGGCGCGCTCGGTGAGAGCCCCACCT
GCTTGCCTGGGCCCTGCGCCTCCACAGGCCCTGCCGCGCCTCTGGGAGCTGCGTGTGGAGTTGGGGGCCC
CGGGGCCGGGCAGGCGGCCTCCTCGCAGCGTGGGGTTTGCGTTCTTCTCCCCCAGGAGTCGGAGGCAGCA
AGCCGGCGCTCATCTCCTGGGTGGAGGAGAAGGCCGAACTGTGGGATCCGGCTGCCCAGGATCCGGAGGT
GGCGAAGTGTCCGACAGAAGCGGACCCAGCAGATTCCAGAAACAAGGAAGAGGAAAGACAAAGGGAAGGG
ACGGGAGCCCTGGAGAAGCCCGACCCTGTGGCCGCCGGGTCTCCTGGGCTGCCCAACTTTCTTGTACAAA
GTGGTTGATATCGGTAAGCCTATCCCTAACCCTCTCCTCGGTCTCGATTCTACGTAGTAATGAACTAGTC
CGTAACTTGAAAGTATTTCGATTTCTTGGCTTTATATATCTTGTGGAAAGGACGAATGTTTATACCCAGT
GGGACCTTG
