>Addgene plasmid #145015 | TFORF3539 | depositor partial sequence | sequence record 287161 | Barcode
ATGTTTATACCCAGTGGGACCTTG
