>Addgene plasmid #145015 | TFORF3539 | addgene partial sequence | sequence record 319931 | WPRE-R 5'-CATAGCGTAAAAGGAGCAACA-3'
ATTTTGTAATCCAGAGGTTGATTGTCGACTTAACGCGTCAAGGTCCCACTGGGTATAAACATTCGTCCTT
TCCACAAGATATATAAAGCCAAGAAATCGAAATACTTTCAAGTTACGGACTAGTTCATTACTACGTAGAA
TCGAGACCGAGGAGAGGGTTAGGGATAGGCTTACCGATATCAACCACTTTGTACAAGAAAGTTGGGCAGC
CCAGGAGACCCGGCGGCCACAGGGTCGGGCTTCTCCAGGGCTCCCGTCCCTTCCCTTTGTCTTTCCTCTT
CCTTGTTTCTGGAATCTGCTGGGTCCGCTTCTGTCGGACACTTCGCCACCTCCGGATCCTGGGCAGCCGG
ATCCCACAGTTCGGCCTTCTCCTCCACCCAGGAGATGAGCGCCGGCTTGCTGCCTCCGACTCCTGGGGGA
GAAGAACGCAAACCCCACGCTGCGAGGAGGCCGCCTGCCCGGCCCCGGGGCCCCCAACTCCACACGCAGC
TCCCAGAGGCGCGGCAGGGCCTGTGGAGGCGCAGGGCCCAGGCAAGCAGGTGGGGCTCTCACCGAGCGCG
CCCAGGTGGCCGTAGGTCTCCCGCATCACGTCCCGGTACAGGGCCCTCTGCGCGGGCCGCAGGCAGCCCC
ACTCCTCCCGGGAGAAGTACACGGCCACGTCGGCGAAGCTCACGGCCCCGGGCTTTCTCCACTCGGATCC
CGCCCCGTTTGGGTCCCGGGGAGGGAGCGGGGCCAG
